LOCUS       Exported 4623 bp ds-DNA circular SYN 13-MAY-2021
DEFINITION  Plasmid for making zebrafish apoA-IVa in situ probe.
ACCESSION   .
VERSION     .
KEYWORDS    PCRII apoA-IVa
SOURCE      synthetic DNA construct
  ORGANISM  synthetic DNA construct
REFERENCE   1 (bases 1 to 4623)
  AUTHORS   Otis JP, Zeituni EM, Thierer JH, Anderson JL, Brown AC, Boehm ED,
            Cerchione DM, Ceasrine AM, Avraham-Davidi I, Tempelhof H, Yaniv K,
            Farber SA
  TITLE     Zebrafish as a model for apolipoprotein biology: comprehensive
            expression analysis and a role for ApoA-IV in regulating food
            intake.
  JOURNAL   Dis Model Mech. 2015 Mar;8(3):295-309. doi: 10.1242/dmm.018754. Epub
            2015 Jan 29.
  PUBMED    25633982
REFERENCE   2 (bases 1 to 4623)
  AUTHORS   .
  TITLE     Direct Submission
  JOURNAL   Exported May 13, 2021 from SnapGene Server 1.1.58
            http://www.snapgene.com
FEATURES             Location/Qualifiers
     source          1..4623
                     /organism="synthetic DNA construct"
                     /mol_type="other DNA"
     primer_bind     1..17
                     /label=M13 rev
                     /note="common sequencing primer, one of multiple similar
                     variants"
     primer_bind     1..17
                     /label=M13 Reverse
                     /note="In lacZ gene. Also called M13-rev"
     promoter        35..53
                     /label=SP6 promoter
                     /note="promoter for bacteriophage SP6 RNA polymerase"
     primer_bind     35..52
                     /label=SP6
                     /note="SP6 promoter, forward primer"
     primer_bind     complement(852..871)
                     /label=T7
                     /note="T7 promoter, forward primer"
     promoter        complement(853..871)
                     /label=T7 promoter
                     /note="promoter for bacteriophage T7 RNA polymerase"
     primer_bind     complement(878..895)
                     /label=M13 Forward
                     /note="In lacZ gene. Also called M13-F20 or M13 (-21)
                     Forward"
     primer_bind     complement(878..894)
                     /label=M13 fwd
                     /note="common sequencing primer, one of multiple similar
                     variants"
     primer_bind     complement(887..909)
                     /label=M13/pUC Forward
                     /note="In lacZ gene"
     rep_origin      1035..1463
                     /direction=RIGHT
                     /label=f1 ori
                     /note="f1 bacteriophage origin of replication; arrow
                     indicates direction of (+) strand synthesis"
     primer_bind     complement(1122..1141)
                     /label=F1ori-R
                     /note="F1 origin, reverse primer"
     primer_bind     1332..1353
                     /label=F1ori-F
                     /note="F1 origin, forward primer"
     CDS             1807..2601
                     /codon_start=1
                     /gene="aph(3')-II (or nptII)"
                     /product="aminoglycoside phosphotransferase from Tn5"
                     /label=NeoR/KanR
                     /note="confers resistance to neomycin, kanamycin, and G418
                     (Geneticin(R))"
                     /translation="MIEQDGLHAGSPAAWVERLFGYDWAQQTIGCSDAAVFRLSAQGRP
                     VLFVKTDLSGALNELQDEAARLSWLATTGVPCAAVLDVVTEAGRDWLLLGEVPGQDLLS
                     SHLAPAEKVSIMADAMRRLHTLDPATCPFDHQAKHRIERARTRMEAGLVDQDDLDEEHQ
                     GLAPAELFARLKARMPDGEDLVVTHGDACLPNIMVENGRFSGFIDCGRLGVADRYQDIA
                     LATRDIAEELGGEWADRFLVLYGIAAPDSQRIAFYRLLDEFF"
     primer_bind     complement(1861..1880)
                     /label=Neo-R
                     /note="Neomycin resistance gene, reverse primer"
     primer_bind     2471..2490
                     /label=Neo-F
                     /note="Neomycin resistance gene, forward primer"
     CDS             2619..3479
                     /codon_start=1
                     /gene="bla"
                     /product="beta-lactamase"
                     /label=AmpR
                     /note="confers resistance to ampicillin, carbenicillin, and
                     related antibiotics"
                     /translation="MSIQHFRVALIPFFAAFCLPVFAHPETLVKVKDAEDQLGARVGYI
                     ELDLNSGKILESFRPEERFPMMSTFKVLLCGAVLSRIDAGQEQLGRRIHYSQNDLVEYS
                     PVTEKHLTDGMTVRELCSAAITMSDNTAANLLLTTIGGPKELTAFLHNMGDHVTRLDRW
                     EPELNEAIPNDERDTTMPVAMATTLRKLLTGELLTLASRQQLIDWMEADKVAGPLLRSA
                     LPAGWFIADKSGAGERGSRGIIAALGPDGKPSRIVVIYTTGSQATMDERNRQIAEIGAS
                     LIKHW"
     primer_bind     complement(2837..2856)
                     /label=Amp-R
                     /note="Ampicillin resistance gene, reverse primer"
     rep_origin      3650..4238
                     /direction=RIGHT
                     /label=ori
                     /note="high-copy-number ColE1/pMB1/pBR322/pUC origin of
                     replication"
     primer_bind     4139..4158
                     /label=pBR322ori-F
                     /note="pBR322 origin, forward primer"
     primer_bind     4392..4409
                     /label=L4440
                     /note="L4440 vector, forward primer"
     protein_bind    4526..4547
                     /label=CAP binding site
                     /bound_moiety="E. coli catabolite activator protein"
                     /note="CAP binding activates transcription in the presence
                     of cAMP."
     promoter        4562..4592
                     /label=lac promoter
                     /note="promoter for the E. coli lac operon"
     protein_bind    4600..4616
                     /label=lac operator
                     /bound_moiety="lac repressor encoded by lacI"
                     /note="The lac repressor binds to the lac operator to
                     inhibit transcription in E. coli. This inhibition can be
                     relieved by adding lactose or
                     isopropyl-beta-D-thiogalactopyranoside (IPTG)."
     primer_bind     4605..4
                     /label=M13/pUC Reverse
                     /note="In lacZ gene"
ORIGIN
        1 caggaaacag ctatgaccat gattacgcca agctatttag gtgacactat agaatactca
       61 agctatgcat caagcttggt accgagctcg gatccactag taacggccgc cagtgtgctg
      121 gaattcggct tgaacgagtc acacggcatg tagaaatgac agcagggcaa actttctgga
      181 ctttactgcc tttatcagag ttttgtcgtc catttatata caacgcagat accctcgcac
      241 ttacacacag aagaggacaa gagaagaacc agcaaataac catgaaagtc cttgtagtat
      301 tcgtcatcgc agctttctct agctgtcatg ccaacatgat gtggcaggac caaccaatgc
      361 ccagcatgga cctggtgaaa aatgctttct ggaattacgt ttctcaagcg accctcacag
      421 ctgaggaaac acttcagatg atcagaaact cagagctggg tcaagaaatc aatgacagga
      481 tctctaaaag cacagatgcc atcaataaat acaccctggc cattcaaagt caggtcactc
      541 ctttgaccca agaactgctc accaaactgt cccaggaggc cgatcagctg aaactgagtc
      601 tggagcaaga aatcacctcg gcacagaccc agctcaagcc ttatgtcgaa gaactcaaag
      661 tgggcattga ggagcagatt gagcggctga aaaaggacgt ggctccatac gcagaggccc
      721 tgaaccctga agccatgagg ttgaccctgg tcctgcgggc tgaagagctg aaggcaaagc
      781 tggaagccga attctgcaga tatccatcac actggcggcc gctcgagcat gcatctagag
      841 ggcccaattc gccctatagt gagtcgtatt acaattcact ggccgtcgtt ttacaacgtc
      901 gtgactggga aaaccctggc gttacccaac ttaatcgcct tgcagcacat ccccctttcg
      961 ccagctggcg taatagcgaa gaggcccgca ccgatcgccc ttcccaacag ttgcgcagcc
     1021 tgaatggcga atggnnnnnn nnnnnnnnnn nnnnnnnnnn nnnnnnnnnn nnnnnnnnnn
     1081 nnnnnnnnnn nnnnnnnnnn nnnnnnnnnn nnnnnnnnnn nnnnnnnnnn nnnnnnnnnn
     1141 nnnnnnnnnn nnnnnnnncn nnnnnnnnnn nnnnnnnnnn nnnnnnnnnn nnnnnnnnnn
     1201 nnnnnnnnnn nnnnnnnnnn nnnnnnnnnn nnnnnnnnnn nnnnnnnnnn annnnnnnnn
     1261 nnnnnnnnnn nnnnnnnnnn nnnnnnnnnn nnnnnnnnnn cctttgacgt tggagtccac
     1321 gttctttaat agtggactct tgttccaaac tggaacaaca ctcaacccta tctcggtcta
     1381 ttcttttgat ttataaggga ttttgccgat ttcggcctat tggttaaaaa atgagctgat
     1441 ttaacaaaaa tttaacgcga attttaacaa aattcagggc gcaagggctg ctaaaggaag
     1501 cggaacacgt agaaagccag tccgcagaaa cggtgctgac cccggatgaa tgtcagctac
     1561 tgggctatct ggacaaggga aaacgcaagc gcaaagagaa agcaggtagc ttgcagtggg
     1621 cttacatggc gatagctaga ctgggcggtt ttatggacag caagcgaacc ggaattgcca
     1681 gctggggcgc cctctggtaa ggttgggaag ccctgcaaag taaactggat ggctttcttg
     1741 ccgccaagga tctgatggcg caggggatca agatctgatc aagagacagg atgaggatcg
     1801 tttcgcatga ttgaacaaga tggattgcac gcaggttctc cggccgcttg ggtggagagg
     1861 ctattcggct atgactgggc acaacagaca atcggctgct ctgatgccgc cgtgttccgg
     1921 ctgtcagcgc aggggcgccc ggttcttttt gtcaagaccg acctgtccgg tgccctgaat
     1981 gaactgcagg acgaggcagc gcggctatcg tggctggcca cgacgggcgt tccttgcgca
     2041 gctgtgctcg acgttgtcac tgaagcggga agggactggc tgctattggg cgaagtgccg
     2101 gggcaggatc tcctgtcatc ccaccttgct cctgccgaga aagtatccat catggctgat
     2161 gcaatgcggc ggctgcatac gcttgatccg gctacctgcc cattcgacca ccaagcgaaa
     2221 catcgcatcg agcgagcacg tactcggatg gaagccggtc ttgtcgatca ggatgatctg
     2281 gacgaagagc atcaggggct cgcgccagcc gaactgttcg ccaggctcaa ggcgcgcatg
     2341 cccgacggcg aggatctcgt cgtgacccat ggcgatgcct gcttgccgaa tatcatggtg
     2401 gaaaatggcc gcttttctgg attcatcgac tgtggccggc tgggtgtggc ggaccgctat
     2461 caggacatag cgttggctac ccgtgatatt gctgaagagc ttggcggcga atgggctgac
     2521 cgcttcctcg tgctttacgg tatcgccgct cccgattcgc agcgcatcgc cttctatcgc
     2581 cttcttgacg agttcttctg aattgaaaaa ggaagagtat gagtattcaa catttccgtg
     2641 tcgcccttat tccctttttt gcggcatttt gccttcctgt ttttgctcac ccagaaacgc
     2701 tggtgaaagt aaaagatgct gaagatcagt tgggtgcacg agtgggttac atcgaactgg
     2761 atctcaacag cggtaagatc cttgagagtt ttcgccccga agaacgtttt ccaatgatga
     2821 gcacttttaa agttctgcta tgtggcgcgg tattatcccg tattgacgcc gggcaagagc
     2881 aactcggtcg ccgcatacac tattctcaga atgacttggt tgagtactca ccagtcacag
     2941 aaaagcatct tacggatggc atgacagtaa gagaattatg cagtgctgcc ataaccatga
     3001 gtgataacac tgcggccaac ttacttctga caacgatcgg aggaccgaag gagctaaccg
     3061 cttttttgca caacatgggg gatcatgtaa ctcgccttga tcgttgggaa ccggagctga
     3121 atgaagccat accaaacgac gagcgtgaca ccacgatgcc tgtagcaatg gcaacaacgt
     3181 tgcgcaaact attaactggc gaactactta ctctagcttc ccggcaacaa ttaatagact
     3241 ggatggaggc ggataaagtt gcaggaccac ttctgcgctc ggcccttccg gctggctggt
     3301 ttattgctga taaatctgga gccggtgagc gtgggtctcg cggtatcatt gcagcactgg
     3361 ggccagatgg taagccctcc cgtatcgtag ttatctacac gacggggagt caggcaacta
     3421 tggatgaacg aaatagacag atcgctgaga taggtgcctc actgattaag cattggtaac
     3481 tgtcagacca agtttactca tatatacttt agattgattt aaaacttcat ttttaattta
     3541 aaaggatcta ggtgaagatc ctttttgata atctcatgac caaaatccct taacgtgagt
     3601 tttcgttcca ctgagcgtca gaccccgtag aaaagatcaa aggatcttct tgagatcctt
     3661 tttttctgcg cgtaatctgc tgcttgcaaa caaaaaaacc accgctacca gcggtggttt
     3721 gtttgccgga tcaagagcta ccaactcttt ttccgaaggt aactggcttc agcagagcgc
     3781 agataccaaa tactgttctt ctagtgtagc cgtagttagg ccaccacttc aagaactctg
     3841 tagcaccgcc tacatacctc gctctgctaa tcctgttacc agtggctgct gccagtggcg
     3901 ataagtcgtg tcttaccggg ttggactcaa gacgatagtt accggataag gcgcagcggt
     3961 cgggctgaac ggggggttcg tgcacacagc ccagcttgga gcgaacgacc tacaccgaac
     4021 tgagatacct acagcgtgag ctatgagaaa gcgccacgct tcccgaaggg agaaaggcgg
     4081 acaggtatcc ggtaagcggc agggtcggaa caggagagcg cacgagggag cttccagggg
     4141 gaaacgcctg gtatctttat agtcctgtcg ggtttcgcca cctctgactt gagcgtcgat
     4201 ttttgtgatg ctcgtcaggg gggcggagcc tatggaaaaa cgccagcaac gcggcctttt
     4261 tacggttcct ggccttttgc tggccttttg ctcacatgtt ctttcctgcg ttatcccctg
     4321 attctgtgga taaccgtatt accgcctttg agtgagctga taccgctcgc cgcagccgaa
     4381 cgaccgagcg cagcgagtca gtgagcgagg aagcggaaga gcgcccaata cgcaaaccgc
     4441 ctctccccgc gcgttggccg attcattaat gcagctggca cgacaggttt cccgactgga
     4501 aagcgggcag tgagcgcaac gcaattaatg tgagttagct cactcattag gcaccccagg
     4561 ctttacactt tatgcttccg gctcgtatgt tgtgtggaat tgtgagcgga taacaatttc
     4621 aca
//
